Addgene plasmid #161689: IDG_KCNC4_OE_1
Purpose: Overexpresses KCNC4
Depositing lab: Mike McManus. Depositing organization: University of California, San Francisco (UCSF).
Backbone
  Vector backbone: pLX304
  Vector type: Mammalian Expression
  Selectable markers: Blasticidin
Growth in bacteria
  Bacterial resistance: Ampicillin, 100 μg/mL
  Growth temperature: 30°C
  Growth strain: NEB Stable
  Copy number: Low Copy
Gene/Insert
  Gene/Insert name: KCNC4
  Species: H. sapiens (human)
  Entrez Gene: KCNC4 (a.k.a. C1orf30, HKSHIIIC, KSHIIIC, KV3.4)
  Tag / fusion protein: V5 (C terminal on backbone)
  Cloning method: Gateway Cloning
Terms and licenses: Academic/Nonprofit Terms; Industry Terms: Not Available to Industry
How to cite: IDG_KCNC4_OE_1 was a gift from Mike McManus (Addgene plasmid # 161689 ; http://n2t.net/addgene:161689 ; RRID:Addgene_161689)
