[The description below was written by a language model from this plasmid's Addgene catalogue record and pLannotate feature annotations shown in this document.]
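Description:
IDG_KCNC4_OE_1 is a pLX304-based construct for overexpressing human KCNC4, the gene for the voltage-gated potassium channel subunit Kv3.4. The catalogue lists it as a mammalian expression vector. The feature table shows that it has the architecture of a third-generation, self-inactivating HIV-1 lentiviral transfer plasmid. An RSV promoter fused to a truncated 5' LTR drives the viral genomic transcript, followed by the Ψ packaging signal with a gag fragment, the Rev response element, a cPPT/CTS, and a ΔU3 3' LTR that silences LTR promoter activity after integration. An SV40 poly(A) signal and SV40 ori lie downstream of the 3' LTR. In bacteria the plasmid carries a ColE1/pUC-type origin, an f1 ori and ampicillin resistance. The record describes it as low copy, despite the origin annotation.

Between the LTRs there are two expression units. A human PGK promoter drives blasticidin S deaminase, which allows blasticidin selection of transduced or transfected mammalian cells. Downstream, after the cPPT/CTS, the CMV immediate-early enhancer and promoter drive the KCNC4 open reading frame, which was introduced by Gateway cloning and is flanked by attB1 and attB2 remnants. The backbone supplies a V5 epitope just beyond attB2, giving a C-terminal tag for detecting the channel with anti-V5 antibodies. A WPRE follows to enhance transcript stability and expression. The annotation marks the KCNC4 match as a fragment that ends somewhat before attB2, so the exact isoform or extent of the coding sequence cannot be determined from the table alone. The stated purpose is simply KCNC4 overexpression, consistent with stable gain-of-function studies of this channel in mammalian cells.
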