Features (pLannotate 1.2.2; 32 found; start..end, strand, type, name):
      5..308     +  enhancer       CMV enhancer: human cytomegalovirus immediate early enhancer
    309..512     +  promoter       CMV promoter: human cytomegalovirus (CMV) immediate early promoter
    536..553     +  protein_bind   attB1 (fragment): mutant version of attB; core recombination site for the Gateway® BP reaction BP Clonase™
    562..2175    +  CDS            KCNC4 (fragment): KCNC4_HUMAN - Also known as C1orf30 Experimental evidence at protein level: Swiss-Prot protein existence level 1. This protein mediates the voltage-dependent potassium ion permeability of excitable membranes. Assuming opened or closed conformations in response to the voltage difference across the membrane, the protein forms a potassium-selective channel through which potassium ions may pass in accordance with their electrochemical gradient. From Homo sapiens (Human).
   2315..2332    -  protein_bind   attB2 (fragment): mutant version of attB; core recombination site for the Gateway® BP reaction BP Clonase™
   2335..2376    +  CDS            V5 tag: epitope tag from simian virus 5
   2418..3006    +  misc_feature   WPRE: woodchuck hepatitis virus posttranscriptional regulatory element
   3057..3076    +  misc_feature   cPPT/CTS (fragment): central polypurine tract and central termination sequence of HIV-1
   3078..3311    +  LTR            3' LTR (ΔU3): self-inactivating 3' long terminal repeat (LTR) from HIV-1
   3389..3510    +  polyA_signal   SV40 poly(A) signal: SV40 polyadenylation signal
   3550..3685    +  rep_origin     SV40 ori: SV40 origin of replication
   3706..3724    -  promoter       T7 promoter: promoter for bacteriophage T7 RNA polymerase
   3732..3887    +  CDS            lacZα (fragment): LacZα fragment of β-galactosidase; lacZ fragment
   3892..4320    +  rep_origin     f1 ori (sequence partly withheld): f1 bacteriophage origin of replication; arrow indicates direction of (+) strand synthesis
   4373..4477    +  promoter       AmpR promoter: bla
   4478..5338    +  CDS            AmpR: β-lactamase; bla; confers resistance to ampicillin, carbenicillin, and related antibiotics
   5509..6097    +  rep_origin     ori: high-copy-number ColE1/pMB1/pBR322/pUC origin of replication
   6280..6372    +  CDS            lacI (fragment): lac repressor; lacI; The lac repressor binds to the lac operator to inhibit transcription in E. coli. This inhibition can be relieved by adding lactose or isopropyl-β-D-thiogalactopyranoside (IPTG).
   6385..6406    +  protein_bind   CAP binding site: CAP binding activates transcription in the presence of cAMP. E. coli catabolite activator protein
   6421..6451    +  promoter       lac promoter: promoter for the E. coli lac operon
   6459..6475    +  protein_bind   lac operator: The lac repressor binds to the lac operator to inhibit transcription in E. coli. This inhibition can be relieved by adding lactose or isopropyl-β-D-thiogalactopyranoside (IPTG). lac repressor encoded by lacI
   6520..6538    +  promoter       T3 promoter: promoter for bacteriophage T3 RNA polymerase
   6566..6792    +  promoter       RSV promoter: Rous sarcoma virus enhancer/promoter
   6793..6973    +  LTR            5' LTR (truncated): truncated 5' long terminal repeat (LTR) from HIV-1
   7020..7145    +  misc_feature   HIV-1 Ψ: packaging signal of human immunodeficiency virus type 1
   7129..7492    +  CDS            HIV-1 gag (fragment): gag protein from human immunodeficiency virus 1; gag
   7638..7871    +  misc_feature   RRE: The Rev response element (RRE) of HIV-1 allows for Rev-dependent mRNA export from the nucleus to the cytoplasm.
   8248..8274    +  CDS            Rev (fragment): human immunodeficiency virus 1 (HIV-1) Rev protein; rev; enhances nuclear export of unspliced and incompletely spliced viral mRNAs
   8275..8775    +  promoter       hPGK promoter: human phosphoglycerate kinase 1 promoter
   8787..9182    +  CDS            BSD: blasticidin S deaminase; Aspergillus terreus BSD; confers resistance to blasticidin
   9242..9359    +  misc_feature   cPPT/CTS: central polypurine tract and central termination sequence of HIV-1
   9418..9471    +  enhancer       CMV enhancer (fragment): human cytomegalovirus immediate early enhancer
>Addgene plasmid #161689 | IDG_KCNC4_OE_1 | addgene full sequence | sequence record 319857 | Addgene NGS Result
TCCGCGTTACATAACTTACGGTAAATGGCCCGCCTGGCTGACCGCCCAACGACCCCCGCCCATTGACGTC
AATAATGACGTATGTTCCCATAGTAACGCCAATAGGGACTTTCCATTGACGTCAATGGGTGGAGTATTTA
CGGTAAACTGCCCACTTGGCAGTACATCAAGTGTATCATATGCCAAGTACGCCCCCTATTGACGTCAATG
ACGGTAAATGGCCCGCCTGGCATTATGCCCAGTACATGACCTTATGGGACTTTCCTACTTGGCAGTACAT
CTACGTATTAGTCATCGCTATTACCATGGTGATGCGGTTTTGGCAGTACATCAATGGGCGTGGATAGCGG
TTTGACTCACGGGGATTTCCAAGTCTCCACCCCATTGACGTCAATGGGAGTTTGTTTTGGCACCAAAATC
AACGGGACTTTCCAAAATGTCGTAACAACTCCGCCCCATTGACGCAAATGGGCGGTAGGCGTGTACGGTG
GGAGGTCTATATAAGCAGAGCTCTCTGGCTAACTGTCGGGATCAACAAGTTTGTACAAAAAAGTTGGCAC
CATGATCAGCTCGGTGTGTGTCTCCTCCTACCGCGGGCGCAAGTCGGGGAACAAGCCTCCGTCCAAAACA
TGTCTGAAGGAGGAGATGGCCAAGGGCGAGGCGTCGGAGAAGATCATCATCAACGTGGGCGGCACGCGAC
ATGAGACCTACCGCAGCACCCTGCGCACCCTACCGGGAACCCGCCTCGCCTGGCTGGCCGACCCCGACGG
CGGGGGCCGGCCCGAGACCGATGGCGGCGGTGTGGGTAGCAGCGGCAGCAGCGGCGGCGGGGGCTGCGAG
TTCTTCTTCGACAGGCACCCGGGCGTCTTCGCCTACGTGCTCAACTACTACCGCACCGGCAAGCTGCACT
GCCCCGCGGACGTGTGCGGGCCGCTCTTCGAAGAGGAGCTCACCTTCTGGGGCATCGACGAGACCGACGT
GGAACCCTGCTGCTGGATGACCTACCGGCAGCACCGCGACGCCGAGGAGGCGCTCGACATCTTCGAGAGC
CCGGACGGAGGCGGCAGCGGCGCGGGGCCCAGCGACGAGGCCGGCGACGATGAGCGGGAGCTGGCCCTGC
AGCGACTGGGCCCCCACGAGGGAGGCGCGGGCCATGGCGCCGGGTCTGGGGGCTGCCGCGGCTGGCAGCC
CCGCATGTGGGCGCTCTTCGAGGATCCCTACTCCTCCCGGGCCGCTAGGGTAGTGGCCTTTGCCTCTCTC
TTCTTCATCCTGGTCTCCATCACCACTTTCTGCCTGGAGACCCATGAGGCCTTTAATATCGACCGCAACG
TGACAGAGATCCTCCGCGTAGGGAACATCACCAGCGTGCACTTCCGGCGGGAGGTAGAGACAGAGCCCAT
CCTGACCTACATCGAGGGCGTATGTGTGCTGTGGTTCACACTGGAGTTCCTGGTGCGCATCGTGTGCTGC
CCCGACACGCTGGACTTCGTCAAGAACCTGCTCAACATCATCGACTTTGTGGCCATCCTGCCCTTCTACC
TGGAGGTGGGGCTGAGCGGCCTGTCATCCAAGGCGGCCCGCGACGTGCTGGGCTTCCTGCGCGTGGTGCG
CTTCGTGCGCATCCTGCGTATCTTCAAGCTCACACGCCACTTCGTGGGGCTACGCGTGCTGGGCCACACC
CTGAGGGCCAGCACCAATGAGTTCCTGCTGCTTATCATCTTCCTGGCCCTGGGTGTGCTCATCTTTGCCA
CCATGATCTACTACGCTGAGCGCATTGGGGCCAGGCCCTCCGACCCTCGGGGTAATGACCACACCGACTT
CAAGAACATCCCCATTGGCTTCTGGTGGGCTGTGGTCACCATGACGACACTGGGCTACGGAGACATGTAC
CCCAAGACGTGGTCAGGCATGCTGGTAGGGGCACTGTGTGCACTGGCTGGCGTGCTCACCATCGCCATGC
CGGTGCCTGTCATCGTCAACAACTTCGGCATGTACTACTCCCTGGCCATGGCCAAGCAGAAGCTGCCCAA
GAAACGGAAGAAGCACGTGCCACGGCCGGCGCAGCTGGAGTCACCCATGTACTGCAAGTCTGAGGAGACT
TCCCCCCGGGACAGCACCTGCAGTGATACCAGCCCCCCTGCCCGGGAAGAGGGTATGATCGAGAGGAAAC
GGGCAGGTGAGATTAGGGGTTGGGAAGGAAAATCCCTTTTCCCCCAGTGGCCTAGGGAGTTTCCAAATGG
ACCTCAGACCTTGGGATTTGGCATGTGTTTTGTGTGGGGCTTCCCTAAGCATAAAGATGTGCCTTTATTG
CCAACTTTCTTGTACAAAGTGGTTGGTAAGCCTATCCCTAACCCTCTCCTCGGTCTCGATTCTACGTAGT
AATGAGCTAGCGCTAACCGGTGGCGCGTTAAGTCGACAATCAACCTCTGGATTACAAAATTTGTGAAAGA
TTGACTGGTATTCTTAACTATGTTGCTCCTTTTACGCTATGTGGATACGCTGCTTTAATGCCTTTGTATC
ATGCTATTGCTTCCCGTATGGCTTTCATTTTCTCCTCCTTGTATAAATCCTGGTTGCTGTCTCTTTATGA
GGAGTTGTGGCCCGTTGTCAGGCAACGTGGCGTGGTGTGCACTGTGTTTGCTGACGCAACCCCCACTGGT
TGGGGCATTGCCACCACCTGTCAGCTCCTTTCCGGGACTTTCGCTTTCCCCCTCCCTATTGCCACGGCGG
AACTCATCGCCGCCTGCCTTGCCCGCTGCTGGACAGGGGCTCGGCTGTTGGGCACTGACAATTCCGTGGT
GTTGTCGGGGAAATCATCGTCCTTTCCTTGGCTGCTCGCCTGTGTTGCCACCTGGATTCTGCGCGGGACG
TCCTTCTGCTACGTCCCTTCGGCCCTCAATCCAGCGGACCTTCCTTCCCGCGGCCTGCTGCCGGCTCTGC
GGCCTCTTCCGCGTCTTCGCCTTCGCCCTCAGACGAGTCGGATCTCCCTTTGGGCCGCCTCCCCGCGTCG
ACTTTAAGACCAATGACTTACAAGGCAGCTGTAGATCTTAGCCACTTTTTAAAAGAAAAGGGGGGACTGG
AAGGGCTAATTCACTCCCAACGAAGACAAGATCTGCTTTTTGCTTGTACTGGGTCTCTCTGGTTAGACCA
GATCTGAGCCTGGGAGCTCTCTGGCTAACTAGGGAACCCACTGCTTAAGCCTCAATAAAGCTTGCCTTGA
GTGCTTCAAGTAGTGTGTGCCCGTCTGTTGTGTGACTCTGGTAACTAGAGATCCCTCAGACCCTTTTAGT
CAGTGTGGAAAATCTCTAGCAGTACGTATAGTAGTTCATGTCATCTTATTATTCAGTATTTATAACTTGC
AAAGAAATGAATATCAGAGAGTGAGAGGAACTTGTTTATTGCAGCTTATAATGGTTACAAATAAAGCAAT
AGCATCACAAATTTCACAAATAAAGCATTTTTTTCACTGCATTCTAGTTGTGGTTTGTCCAAACTCATCA
ATGTATCTTATCATGTCTGGCTCTAGCTATCCCGCCCCTAACTCCGCCCATCCCGCCCCTAACTCCGCCC
AGTTCCGCCCATTCTCCGCCCCATGGCTGACTAATTTTTTTTATTTATGCAGAGGCCGAGGCCGCCTCGG
CCTCTGAGCTATTCCAGAAGTAGTGAGGAGGCTTTTTTGGAGGCCTAGGGACGTACCCAATTCGCCCTAT
AGTGAGTCGTATTACGCGCGCTCACTGGCCGTCGTTTTACAACGTCGTGACTGGGAAAACCCTGGCGTTA
CCCAACTTAATCGCCTTGCAGCACATCCCCCTTTCGCCAGCTGGCGTAATAGCGAAGAGGCCCGCACCGA
TCGCCCTTCCCAACAGTTGCGCAGCCTGAATGGCGAATGGG
[124 nt withheld, positions 3892-4015]
C
[91 nt withheld, positions 4017-4107]
A
[49 nt withheld, positions 4109-4157]
CCTTTGACGTTGGAGTCCACGTTCTTT
[37 nt withheld, positions 4185-4221]
ACCCTATCTCGGTCTATTCTTTTGATTTATAAGGGATTTTGCCGATTTCGGCCTATTGGTTAAAAAATGA
GCTGATTTAACAAAAATTTAACGCGAATTTTAACAAAATATTAACGCTTACAATTTAGGTGGCACTTTTC
GGGGAAATGTGCGCGGAACCCCTATTTGTTTATTTTTCTAAATACATTCAAATATGTATCCGCTCATGAG
ACAATAACCCTGATAAATGCTTCAATAATATTGAAAAAGGAAGAGTATGAGTATTCAACATTTCCGTGTC
GCCCTTATTCCCTTTTTTGCGGCATTTTGCCTTCCTGTTTTTGCTCACCCAGAAACGCTGGTGAAAGTAA
AAGATGCTGAAGATCAGTTGGGTGCACGAGTGGGTTACATCGAACTGGATCTCAACAGCGGTAAGATCCT
TGAGAGTTTTCGCCCCGAAGAACGTTTTCCAATGATGAGCACTTTTAAAGTTCTGCTATGTGGCGCGGTA
TTATCCCGTATTGACGCCGGGCAAGAGCAACTCGGTCGCCGCATACACTATTCTCAGAATGACTTGGTTG
AGTACTCACCAGTCACAGAAAAGCATCTTACGGATGGCATGACAGTAAGAGAATTATGCAGTGCTGCCAT
AACCATGAGTGATAACACTGCGGCCAACTTACTTCTGACAACGATCGGAGGACCGAAGGAGCTAACCGCT
TTTTTGCACAACATGGGGGATCATGTAACTCGCCTTGATCGTTGGGAACCGGAGCTGAATGAAGCCATAC
CAAACGACGAGCGTGACACCACGATGCCTGTAGCAATGGCAACAACGTTGCGCAAACTATTAACTGGCGA
ACTACTTACTCTAGCTTCCCGGCAACAATTAATAGACTGGATGGAGGCGGATAAAGTTGCAGGACCACTT
CTGCGCTCGGCCCTTCCGGCTGGCTGGTTTATTGCTGATAAATCTGGAGCCGGTGAGCGTGGGTCTCGCG
GTATCATTGCAGCACTGGGGCCAGATGGTAAGCCCTCCCGTATCGTAGTTATCTACACGACGGGGAGTCA
GGCAACTATGGATGAACGAAATAGACAGATCGCTGAGATAGGTGCCTCACTGATTAAGCATTGGTAACTG
TCAGACCAAGTTTACTCATATATACTTTAGATTGATTTAAAACTTCATTTTTAATTTAAAAGGATCTAGG
TGAAGATCCTTTTTGATAATCTCATGACCAAAATCCCTTAACGTGAGTTTTCGTTCCACTGAGCGTCAGA
CCCCGTAGAAAAGATCAAAGGATCTTCTTGAGATCCTTTTTTTCTGCGCGTAATCTGCTGCTTGCAAACA
AAAAAACCACCGCTACCAGCGGTGGTTTGTTTGCCGGATCAAGAGCTACCAACTCTTTTTCCGAAGGTAA
CTGGCTTCAGCAGAGCGCAGATACCAAATACTGTTCTTCTAGTGTAGCCGTAGTTAGGCCACCACTTCAA
GAACTCTGTAGCACCGCCTACATACCTCGCTCTGCTAATCCTGTTACCAGTGGCTGCTGCCAGTGGCGAT
AAGTCGTGTCTTACCGGGTTGGACTCAAGACGATAGTTACCGGATAAGGCGCAGCGGTCGGGCTGAACGG
GGGGTTCGTGCACACAGCCCAGCTTGGAGCGAACGACCTACACCGAACTGAGATACCTACAGCGTGAGCT
ATGAGAAAGCGCCACGCTTCCCGAAGGGAGAAAGGCGGACAGGTATCCGGTAAGCGGCAGGGTCGGAACA
GGAGAGCGCACGAGGGAGCTTCCAGGGGGAAACGCCTGGTATCTTTATAGTCCTGTCGGGTTTCGCCACC
TCTGACTTGAGCGTCGATTTTTGTGATGCTCGTCAGGGGGGCGGAGCCTATGGAAAAACGCCAGCAACGC
GGCCTTTTTACGGTTCCTGGCCTTTTGCTGGCCTTTTGCTCACATGTTCTTTCCTGCGTTATCCCCTGAT
TCTGTGGATAACCGTATTACCGCCTTTGAGTGAGCTGATACCGCTCGCCGCAGCCGAACGACCGAGCGCA
GCGAGTCAGTGAGCGAGGAAGCGGAAGAGCGCCCAATACGCAAACCGCCTCTCCCCGCGCGTTGGCCGAT
TCATTAATGCAGCTGGCACGACAGGTTTCCCGACTGGAAAGCGGGCAGTGAGCGCAACGCAATTAATGTG
AGTTAGCTCACTCATTAGGCACCCCAGGCTTTACACTTTATGCTTCCGGCTCGTATGTTGTGTGGAATTG
TGAGCGGATAACAATTTCACACAGGAAACAGCTATGACCATGATTACGCCAAGCGCGCAATTAACCCTCA
CTAAAGGGAACAAAAGCTGGAGCTGCAAGCTTAATGTAGTCTTATGCAATACTCTTGTAGTCTTGCAACA
TGGTAACGATGAGTTAGCAACATGCCTTACAAGGAGAGAAAAAGCACCGTGCATGCCGATTGGTGGAAGT
AAGGTGGTACGATCGTGCCTTATTAGGAAGGCAACAGACGGGTCTGACATGGATTGGACGAACCACTGAA
TTGCCGCATTGCAGAGATATTGTATTTAAGTGCCTAGCTCGATACATAAACGGGTCTCTCTGGTTAGACC
AGATCTGAGCCTGGGAGCTCTCTGGCTAACTAGGGAACCCACTGCTTAAGCCTCAATAAAGCTTGCCTTG
AGTGCTTCAAGTAGTGTGTGCCCGTCTGTTGTGTGACTCTGGTAACTAGAGATCCCTCAGACCCTTTTAG
TCAGTGTGGAAAATCTCTAGCAGTGGCGCCCGAACAGGGACTTGAAAGCGAAAGGGAAACCAGAGGAGCT
CTCTCGACGCAGGACTCGGCTTGCTGAAGCGCGCACGGCAAGAGGCGAGGGGCGGCGACTGGTGAGTACG
CCAAAAATTTTGACTAGCGGAGGCTAGAAGGAGAGAGATGGGTGCGAGAGCGTCAGTATTAAGCGGGGGA
GAATTAGATCGCGATGGGAAAAAATTCGGTTAAGGCCAGGGGGAAAGAAAAAATATAAATTAAAACATAT
AGTATGGGCAAGCAGGGAGCTAGAACGATTCGCAGTTAATCCTGGCCTGTTAGAAACATCAGAAGGCTGT
AGACAAATACTGGGACAGCTACAACCATCCCTTCAGACAGGATCAGAAGAACTTAGATCATTATATAATA
CAGTAGCAACCCTCTATTGTGTGCATCAAAGGATAGAGATAAAAGACACCAAGGAAGCTTTAGACAAGAT
AGAGGAAGAGCAAAACAAAAGTAAGACCACCGCACAGCAAGCGGCCGCTGATCTTCAGACCTGGAGGAGG
AGATATGAGGGACAATTGGAGAAGTGAATTATATAAATATAAAGTAGTAAAAATTGAACCATTAGGAGTA
GCACCCACCAAGGCAAAGAGAAGAGTGGTGCAGAGAGAAAAAAGAGCAGTGGGAATAGGAGCTTTGTTCC
TTGGGTTCTTGGGAGCAGCAGGAAGCACTATGGGCGCAGCGTCAATGACGCTGACGGTACAGGCCAGACA
ATTATTGTCTGGTATAGTGCAGCAGCAGAACAATTTGCTGAGGGCTATTGAGGCGCAACAGCATCTGTTG
CAACTCACAGTCTGGGGCATCAAGCAGCTCCAGGCAAGAATCCTGGCTGTGGAAAGATACCTAAAGGATC
AACAGCTCCTGGGGATTTGGGGTTGCTCTGGAAAACTCATTTGCACCACTGCTGTGCCTTGGAATGCTAG
TTGGAGTAATAAATCTCTGGAACAGATTTGGAATCACACGACCTGGATGGAGTGGGACAGAGAAATTAAC
AATTACACAAGCTTAATACACTCCTTAATTGAAGAATCGCAAAACCAGCAAGAAAAGAATGAACAAGAAT
TATTGGAATTAGATAAATGGGCAAGTTTGTGGAATTGGTTTAACATAACAAATTGGCTGTGGTATATAAA
ATTATTCATAATGATAGTAGGAGGCTTGGTAGGTTTAAGAATAGTTTTTGCTGTACTTTCTATAGTGAAT
AGAGTTAGGCAGGGATATTCACCATTATCGTTTCAGACCCACCTCCCAACCCCGAGGGGACCCTTGCGCC
TTTTCCAAGGCAGCCCTGGGTTTGCGCAGGGACGCGGCTGCTCTGGGCGTGGTTCCGGGAAACGCAGCGG
CGCCGACCCTGGGTCTCGCACATTCTTCACGTCCGTTCGCAGCGTCACCCGGATCTTCGCCGCTACCCTT
GTGGGCCCCCCGGCGACGCTTCCTGCTCCGCCCCTAAGTCGGGAAGGTTCCTTGCGGTTCGCGGCGTGCC
GGACGTGACAAACGGAAGCCGCACGTCTCACTAGTACCCTCGCAGACGGACAGCGCCAGGGAGCAATGGC
AGCGCGCCGACCGCGATGGGCTGTGGCCAATAGCGGCTGCTCAGCAGGGCGCGCCGAGAGCAGCGGCCGG
GAAGGGGCGGTGCGGGAGGCGGGGTGTGGGGCGGTAGTGTGGGCCCTGTTCCTGCCCGCGCGGTGTTCCG
CATTCTGCAAGCCTCCGGAGCGCACGTCGGCAGTCGGCTCCCTCGTTGACCGAATCACCGACCTCTCTCC
CCAGGGGGTACCACCATGGCCAAGCCTTTGTCTCAAGAAGAATCCACCCTCATTGAAAGAGCAACGGCTA
CAATCAACAGCATCCCCATCTCTGAAGACTACAGCGTCGCCAGCGCAGCTCTCTCTAGCGACGGCCGCAT
CTTCACTGGTGTCAATGTATATCATTTTACTGGGGGACCTTGTGCAGAACTCGTGGTGCTGGGCACTGCT
GCTGCTGCGGCAGCTGGCAACCTGACTTGTATCGTCGCGATCGGAAATGAGAACAGGGGCATCTTGAGCC
CCTGCGGACGGTGCCGACAGGTGCTTCTCGATCTGCATCCTGGGATCAAAGCCATAGTGAAGGACAGTGA
TGGACAGCCGACGGCAGTTGGGATTCGTGAATTGCTGCCCTCTGGTTATGTGTGGGAGGGCCTGCAGCTG
CAGTAGTAAGAATTCTAGATCTTGAGACAAATGGCAGTATTCATCCACAATTTTAAAAGAAAAGGGGGGA
TTGGGGGGTACAGTGCAGGGGAAAGAATAGTAGACATAATAGCAACAGACATACAAACTAAAGAATTACA
AAAACAAATTACAAAAATTCAAAATTTTCGGGTTTATTACAGGGACAGCAGAGATCCACTTTGGCGCCGG
CTCGAGGGGGCCCGGGGTTATTAATAGTAATCAATTACGGGGTCATTAGTTCATAGCCCATATATGGAGT
