>Addgene plasmid #161689 | IDG_KCNC4_OE_1 | depositor partial sequence | sequence record 313388 | Partial Sequence
ATGATCAGCTCGGTGTGTGTCTCCTCCTACCGCGGGCGCAAGTCGGGGAACAAGCCTCCGTCCAAAACAT
GTCTGAAGGAGGAGATGGCCAAGGGCGAGGCGTCGGAGAAGATCATCATCAACGTGGGCGGCACGCGACA
TGAGACCTACCGCAGCACCCTGCGCACCCTACCGGGAACCCGCCTCGCCTGGCTGGCCGACCCCGACGGC
GGGGGCCGGCCCGAGACCGATGGCGGCGGTGTGGGTAGCAGCGGCAGCAGCGGCGGCGGGGGCTGCGAGT
TCTTCTTCGACAGGCACCCGGGCGTCTTCGCCTACGTGCTCAACTACTACCGCACCGGCAAGCTGCACTG
CCCCGCGGACGTGTGCGGGCCGCTCTTCGAAGAGGAGCTCACCTTCTGGGGCATCGACGAGACCGACGTG
GAACCCTGCTGCTGGATGACCTACCGGCAGCACCGCGACGCCGAGGAGGCGCTCGACATCTTCGAGAGCC
CGGACGGAGGCGGCAGCGGCGCGGGGCCCAGCGACGAGGCCGGCGACGATGAGCGGGAGCTGGCCCTGCA
GCGACTGGGCCCCCACGAGGGAGGCGCGGGCCATGGCGCCGGGTCTGGGGGCTGCCGCGGCTGGCAGCCC
CGCATGTGGGCGCTCTTCGAGGATCCCTACTCCTCCCGGGCCGCTAGGGTAGTGGCCTTTGCCTCTCTCT
TCTTCATCCTGGTCTCCATCACCACTTTCTGCCTGGAGACCCATGAGGCCTTTAATATCGACCGCAACGT
GACAGAGATCCTCCGCGTAGGGAACATCACCAGCGTGCACTTCCGGCGGGAGGTAGAGACAGAGCCCATC
CTGACCTACATCGAGGGCGTATGTGTGCTGTGGTTCACACTGGAGTTCCTGGTGCGCATCGTGTGCTGCC
CCGACACGCTGGACTTCGTCAAGAACCTGCTCAACATCATCGACTTTGTGGCCATCCTGCCCTTCTACCT
GGAGGTGGGGCTGAGCGGCCTGTCATCCAAGGCGGCCCGCGACGTGCTGGGCTTCCTGCGCGTGGTGCGC
TTCGTGCGCATCCTGCGTATCTTCAAGCTCACACGCCACTTCGTGGGGCTACGCGTGCTGGGCCACACCC
TGAGGGCCAGCACCAATGAGTTCCTGCTGCTTATCATCTTCCTGGCCCTGGGTGTGCTCATCTTTGCCAC
CATGATCTACTACGCTGAGCGCATTGGGGCCAGGCCCTCCGACCCTCGGGGTAATGACCACACCGACTTC
AAGAACATCCCCATTGGCTTCTGGTGGGCTGTGGTCACCATGACGACACTGGGCTACGGAGACATGTACC
CCAAGACGTGGTCAGGCATGCTGGTAGGGGCACTGTGTGCACTGGCTGGCGTGCTCACCATCGCCATGCC
GGTGCCTGTCATCGTCAACAACTTCGGCATGTACTACTCCCTGGCCATGGCCAAGCAGAAGCTGCCCAAG
AAACGGAAGAAGCACGTGCCACGGCCGGCGCAGCTGGAGTCACCCATGTACTGCAAGTCTGAGGAGACTT
CCCCCCGGGACAGCACCTGCAGTGATACCAGCCCCCCTGCCCGGGAAGAGGGTATGATCGAGAGGAAACG
GGCAGGTGAGATTAGGGGTTGGGAAGGAAAATCCCTTTTCCCCCAGTGGCCTAGGGAGTTTCCAAATGGA
CCTCAGACCTTGGGATTTGGCATGTGTTTTGTGTGGGGCTTCCCTAAGCATAAAGATGTGCCTTTATTGC
CAACTTTCTTGTACAAAGTGGTTGGTAAGCCTATCCCTAACCCTCTCCTCGGTCTCGATTCTACGTAG
